>Addgene plasmid #193602 | pXPR_003 sgPGD guide 1 | addgene full sequence | sequence record 380102 | Addgene NGS Result
TAACAAATTGGCTGTGGTATATAAAATTATTCATAATGATAGTAGGAGGCTTGGTAGGTTTAAGAATAGT
TTTTGCTGTACTTTCTATAGTGAATAGAGTTAGGCAGGGATATTCACCATTATCGTTTCAGACCCACCTC
CCAACCCCGAGGGGACCCAGAGAGGGCCTATTTCCCATGATTCCTTCATATTTGCATATACGATACAAGG
CTGTTAGAGAGATAATTAGAATTAATTTGACTGTAAACACAAAGATATTAGTACAAAATACGTGACGTAG
AAAGTAATAATTTCTTGGGTAGTTTGCAGTTTTAAAATTATGTTTTAAAATGGACTATCATATGCTTACC
GTAACTTGAAAGTATTTCGATTTCTTGGCTTTATATATCTTGTGGAAAGGACGAAACACCGGGGTACGCC
GTATTCCAGGGGTTTTAGAGCTAGAAATAGCAAGTTAAAATAAGGCTAGTCCGTTATCAACTTGAAAAAG
TGGCACCGAGTCGGTGCTTTTTTAAGCTTGGCGTAACTAGATCTTGAGACAAATGGCAGTATTCATCCAC
AATTTTAAAAGAAAAGGGGGGATTGGGGGGTACAGTGCAGGGGAAAGAATAGTAGACATAATAGCAACAG
ACATACAAACTAAAGAATTACAAAAACAAATTACAAAAATTCAAAATTTTCGGGTTTATTACAGGGACAG
CAGAGATCCACTTTGGCGCCGGCTCGAGGGGGCCCGGGTGCAAAGATGGATAAAGTTTTAAACAGAGAGG
AATCTTTGCAGCTAATGGACCTTCTAGGTCTTGAAAGGAGTGGGAATTGGCTCCGGTGCCCGTCAGTGGG
CAGAGCGCACATCGCCCACAGTCCCCGAGAAGTTGGGGGGAGGGGTCGGCAATTGATCCGGTGCCTAGAG
AAGGTGGCGCGGGGTAAACTGGGAAAGTGATGTCGTGTACTGGCTCCGCCTTTTTCCCGAGGGTGGGGGA
GAACCGTATATAAGTGCAGTAGTCGCCGTGAACGTTCTTTTTCGCAACGGGTTTGCCGCCAGAACACAGG
TAAGTGCCGTGTGTGGTTCCCGCGGGCCTGGCCTCTTTACGGGTTATGGCCCTTGCGTGCCTTGAATTAC
TTCCACCTGGCTGCAGTACGTGATTCTTGATCCCGAGCTTCGGGTTGGAAGTGGGTGGGAGAGTTCGAGG
CCTTGCGCTTAAGGAGCCCCTTCGCCTCGTGCTTGAGTTGAGGCCTGGCCTGGGCGCTGGGGCCGCCGCG
TGCGAATCTGGTGGCACCTTCGCGCCTGTCTCGCTGCTTTCGATAAGTCTCTAGCCATTTAAAATTTTTG
ATGACCTGCTGCGACGCTTTTTTTCTGGCAAGATAGTCTTGTAAATGCGGGCCAAGATCTGCACACTGGT
ATTTCGGTTTTTGGGGCCGCGGGCGGCGACGGGGCCCGTGCGTCCCAGCGCACATGTTCGGCGAGGCGGG
GCCTGCGAGCGCGGCCACCGAGAATCGGACGGGGGTAGTCTCAAGCTGGCCGGCCTGCTCTGGTGCCTGG
CCTCGCGCCGCCGTGTATCGCCCCGCCCTGGGCGGCAAGGCTGGCCCGGTCGGCACCAGTTGCGTGAGCG
GAAAGATGGCCGCTTCCCGGCCCTGCTGCAGGGAGCTCAAAATGGAGGACGCGGCGCTCGGGAGAGCGGG
CGGGTGAGTCACCCACACAAAGGAAAAGGGCCTTTCCGTCCTCAGCCGTCGCTTCATGTGACTCCACGGA
GTACCGGGCGCCGTCCAGGCACCTCGATTAGTTCTCGAGCTTTTGGAGTACGTCGTCTTTAGGTTGGGGG
GAGGGGTTTTATGCGATGGAGTTTCCCCACACTGAGTGGGTGGAGACTGAAGTTAGGCCAGCTTGGCACT
TGATGTAATTCTCCTTGGAATTTGCCCTTTTTGAGTTTGGATCTTGGTTCATTCTCAAGCCTCAGACAGT
GGTTCAAAGTTTTTTTCTTCCATTTCAGGTGTCGTGACGTACGGCCACCATGACCGAGTACAAGCCCACG
GTGCGCCTCGCCACCCGCGACGACGTCCCCAGGGCCGTACGCACCCTCGCCGCCGCGTTCGCCGACTACC
CCGCCACGCGCCACACCGTCGATCCGGACCGCCACATCGAGCGGGTCACCGAGCTGCAAGAACTCTTCCT
CACGCGCGTCGGGCTCGACATCGGCAAGGTGTGGGTCGCGGACGACGGCGCCGCCGTGGCGGTCTGGACC
ACGCCGGAGAGCGTCGAAGCGGGGGCGGTGTTCGCCGAGATCGGCCCGCGCATGGCCGAGTTGAGCGGTT
CCCGGCTGGCCGCGCAGCAACAGATGGAAGGCCTCCTGGCGCCGCACCGGCCCAAGGAGCCCGCGTGGTT
CCTGGCCACCGTCGGAGTCTCGCCCGACCACCAGGGCAAGGGTCTGGGCAGCGCCGTCGTGCTCCCCGGA
GTGGAGGCGGCCGAGCGCGCCGGGGTGCCCGCCTTCCTGGAGACCTCCGCGCCCCGCAACCTCCCCTTCT
ACGAGCGGCTCGGCTTCACCGTCACCGCCGACGTCGAGGTGCCCGAAGGACCGCGCACCTGGTGCATGAC
CCGCAAGCCCGGTGCCTGAACGCGTTAAGTCGACAATCAACCTCTGGATTACAAAATTTGTGAAAGATTG
ACTGGTATTCTTAACTATGTTGCTCCTTTTACGCTATGTGGATACGCTGCTTTAATGCCTTTGTATCATG
CTATTGCTTCCCGTATGGCTTTCATTTTCTCCTCCTTGTATAAATCCTGGTTGCTGTCTCTTTATGAGGA
GTTGTGGCCCGTTGTCAGGCAACGTGGCGTGGTGTGCACTGTGTTTGCTGACGCAACCCCCACTGGTTGG
GGCATTGCCACCACCTGTCAGCTCCTTTCCGGGACTTTCGCTTTCCCCCTCCCTATTGCCACGGCGGAAC
TCATCGCCGCCTGCCTTGCCCGCTGCTGGACAGGGGCTCGGCTGTTGGGCACTGACAATTCCGTGGTGTT
GTCGGGGAAATCATCGTCCTTTCCTTGGCTGCTCGCCTGTGTTGCCACCTGGATTCTGCGCGGGACGTCC
TTCTGCTACGTCCCTTCGGCCCTCAATCCAGCGGACCTTCCTTCCCGCGGCCTGCTGCCGGCTCTGCGGC
CTCTTCCGCGTCTTCGCCTTCGCCCTCAGACGAGTCGGATCTCCCTTTGGGCCGCCTCCCCGCGTCGACT
TTAAGACCAATGACTTACAAGGCAGCTGTAGATCTTAGCCACTTTTTAAAAGAAAAGGGGGGACTGGAAG
GGCTAATTCACTCCCAACGAAGACAAGATCTGCTTTTTGCTTGTACTGGGTCTCTCTGGTTAGACCAGAT
CTGAGCCTGGGAGCTCTCTGGCTAACTAGGGAACCCACTGCTTAAGCCTCAATAAAGCTTGCCTTGAGTG
CTTCAAGTAGTGTGTGCCCGTCTGTTGTGTGACTCTGGTAACTAGAGATCCCTCAGACCCTTTTAGTCAG
TGTGGAAAATCTCTAGCAGTACGTATAGTAGTTCATGTCATCTTATTATTCAGTATTTATAACTTGCAAA
GAAATGAATATCAGAGAGTGAGAGGAACTTGTTTATTGCAGCTTATAATGGTTACAAATAAAGCAATAGC
ATCACAAATTTCACAAATAAAGCATTTTTTTCACTGCATTCTAGTTGTGGTTTGTCCAAACTCATCAATG
TATCTTATCATGTCTGGCTCTAGCTATCCCGCCCCTAACTCCGCCCATCCCGCCCCTAACTCCGCCCAGT
TCCGCCCATTCTCCGCCCCATGGCTGACTAATTTTTTTTATTTATGCAGAGGCCGAGGCCGCCTCGGCCT
CTGAGCTATTCCAGAAGTAGTGAGGAGGCTTTTTTGGAGGCCTAGGGACGTACCCAATTCGCCCTATAGT
GAGTCGTATTACGCGCGCTCACTGGCCGTCGTTTTACAACGTCGTGACTGGGAAAACCCTGGCGTTACCC
AACTTAATCGCCTTGCAGCACATCCCCCTTTCGCCAGCTGGCGTAATAGCGAAGAGGCCCGCACCGATCG
CCCTTCCCAACAGTTGCGCAGCCTGAATGGCGAATGGG
[124 nt withheld, positions 4099-4222]
C
[91 nt withheld, positions 4224-4314]
A
[49 nt withheld, positions 4316-4364]
CCTTTGACGTTGGAGTCCACGTTCTTT
[37 nt withheld, positions 4392-4428]
ACCCTATCTCGGTCTATTCTTTTGATTTATAAGGGATTTTGCCGATTTCGGCCTATTGGTTAAAAAATGA
GCTGATTTAACAAAAATTTAACGCGAATTTTAACAAAATATTAACGCTTACAATTTAGGTGGCACTTTTC
GGGGAAATGTGCGCGGAACCCCTATTTGTTTATTTTTCTAAATACATTCAAATATGTATCCGCTCATGAG
ACAATAACCCTGATAAATGCTTCAATAATATTGAAAAAGGAAGAGTATGAGTATTCAACATTTCCGTGTC
GCCCTTATTCCCTTTTTTGCGGCATTTTGCCTTCCTGTTTTTGCTCACCCAGAAACGCTGGTGAAAGTAA
AAGATGCTGAAGATCAGTTGGGTGCACGAGTGGGTTACATCGAACTGGATCTCAACAGCGGTAAGATCCT
TGAGAGTTTTCGCCCCGAAGAACGTTTTCCAATGATGAGCACTTTTAAAGTTCTGCTATGTGGCGCGGTA
TTATCCCGTATTGACGCCGGGCAAGAGCAACTCGGTCGCCGCATACACTATTCTCAGAATGACTTGGTTG
AGTACTCACCAGTCACAGAAAAGCATCTTACGGATGGCATGACAGTAAGAGAATTATGCAGTGCTGCCAT
AACCATGAGTGATAACACTGCGGCCAACTTACTTCTGACAACGATCGGAGGACCGAAGGAGCTAACCGCT
TTTTTGCACAACATGGGGGATCATGTAACTCGCCTTGATCGTTGGGAACCGGAGCTGAATGAAGCCATAC
CAAACGACGAGCGTGACACCACGATGCCTGTAGCAATGGCAACAACGTTGCGCAAACTATTAACTGGCGA
ACTACTTACTCTAGCTTCCCGGCAACAATTAATAGACTGGATGGAGGCGGATAAAGTTGCAGGACCACTT
CTGCGCTCGGCCCTTCCGGCTGGCTGGTTTATTGCTGATAAATCTGGAGCCGGTGAGCGTGGGTCTCGCG
GTATCATTGCAGCACTGGGGCCAGATGGTAAGCCCTCCCGTATCGTAGTTATCTACACGACGGGGAGTCA
GGCAACTATGGATGAACGAAATAGACAGATCGCTGAGATAGGTGCCTCACTGATTAAGCATTGGTAACTG
TCAGACCAAGTTTACTCATATATACTTTAGATTGATTTAAAACTTCATTTTTAATTTAAAAGGATCTAGG
TGAAGATCCTTTTTGATAATCTCATGACCAAAATCCCTTAACGTGAGTTTTCGTTCCACTGAGCGTCAGA
CCCCGTAGAAAAGATCAAAGGATCTTCTTGAGATCCTTTTTTTCTGCGCGTAATCTGCTGCTTGCAAACA
AAAAAACCACCGCTACCAGCGGTGGTTTGTTTGCCGGATCAAGAGCTACCAACTCTTTTTCCGAAGGTAA
CTGGCTTCAGCAGAGCGCAGATACCAAATACTGTTCTTCTAGTGTAGCCGTAGTTAGGCCACCACTTCAA
GAACTCTGTAGCACCGCCTACATACCTCGCTCTGCTAATCCTGTTACCAGTGGCTGCTGCCAGTGGCGAT
AAGTCGTGTCTTACCGGGTTGGACTCAAGACGATAGTTACCGGATAAGGCGCAGCGGTCGGGCTGAACGG
GGGGTTCGTGCACACAGCCCAGCTTGGAGCGAACGACCTACACCGAACTGAGATACCTACAGCGTGAGCT
ATGAGAAAGCGCCACGCTTCCCGAAGGGAGAAAGGCGGACAGGTATCCGGTAAGCGGCAGGGTCGGAACA
GGAGAGCGCACGAGGGAGCTTCCAGGGGGAAACGCCTGGTATCTTTATAGTCCTGTCGGGTTTCGCCACC
TCTGACTTGAGCGTCGATTTTTGTGATGCTCGTCAGGGGGGCGGAGCCTATGGAAAAACGCCAGCAACGC
GGCCTTTTTACGGTTCCTGGCCTTTTGCTGGCCTTTTGCTCACATGTTCTTTCCTGCGTTATCCCCTGAT
TCTGTGGATAACCGTATTACCGCCTTTGAGTGAGCTGATACCGCTCGCCGCAGCCGAACGACCGAGCGCA
GCGAGTCAGTGAGCGAGGAAGCGGAAGAGCGCCCAATACGCAAACCGCCTCTCCCCGCGCGTTGGCCGAT
TCATTAATGCAGCTGGCACGACAGGTTTCCCGACTGGAAAGCGGGCAGTGAGCGCAACGCAATTAATGTG
AGTTAGCTCACTCATTAGGCACCCCAGGCTTTACACTTTATGCTTCCGGCTCGTATGTTGTGTGGAATTG
TGAGCGGATAACAATTTCACACAGGAAACAGCTATGACCATGATTACGCCAAGCGCGCAATTAACCCTCA
CTAAAGGGAACAAAAGCTGGAGCTGCAAGCTTAATGTAGTCTTATGCAATACTCTTGTAGTCTTGCAACA
TGGTAACGATGAGTTAGCAACATGCCTTACAAGGAGAGAAAAAGCACCGTGCATGCCGATTGGTGGAAGT
AAGGTGGTACGATCGTGCCTTATTAGGAAGGCAACAGACGGGTCTGACATGGATTGGACGAACCACTGAA
TTGCCGCATTGCAGAGATATTGTATTTAAGTGCCTAGCTCGATACATAAACGGGTCTCTCTGGTTAGACC
AGATCTGAGCCTGGGAGCTCTCTGGCTAACTAGGGAACCCACTGCTTAAGCCTCAATAAAGCTTGCCTTG
AGTGCTTCAAGTAGTGTGTGCCCGTCTGTTGTGTGACTCTGGTAACTAGAGATCCCTCAGACCCTTTTAG
TCAGTGTGGAAAATCTCTAGCAGTGGCGCCCGAACAGGGACTTGAAAGCGAAAGGGAAACCAGAGGAGCT
CTCTCGACGCAGGACTCGGCTTGCTGAAGCGCGCACGGCAAGAGGCGAGGGGCGGCGACTGGTGAGTACG
CCAAAAATTTTGACTAGCGGAGGCTAGAAGGAGAGAGATGGGTGCGAGAGCGTCAGTATTAAGCGGGGGA
GAATTAGATCGCGATGGGAAAAAATTCGGTTAAGGCCAGGGGGAAAGAAAAAATATAAATTAAAACATAT
AGTATGGGCAAGCAGGGAGCTAGAACGATTCGCAGTTAATCCTGGCCTGTTAGAAACATCAGAAGGCTGT
AGACAAATACTGGGACAGCTACAACCATCCCTTCAGACAGGATCAGAAGAACTTAGATCATTATATAATA
CAGTAGCAACCCTCTATTGTGTGCATCAAAGGATAGAGATAAAAGACACCAAGGAAGCTTTAGACAAGAT
AGAGGAAGAGCAAAACAAAAGTAAGACCACCGCACAGCAAGCGGCCGCTGATCTTCAGACCTGGAGGAGG
AGATATGAGGGACAATTGGAGAAGTGAATTATATAAATATAAAGTAGTAAAAATTGAACCATTAGGAGTA
GCACCCACCAAGGCAAAGAGAAGAGTGGTGCAGAGAGAAAAAAGAGCAGTGGGAATAGGAGCTTTGTTCC
TTGGGTTCTTGGGAGCAGCAGGAAGCACTATGGGCGCAGCGTCAATGACGCTGACGGTACAGGCCAGACA
ATTATTGTCTGGTATAGTGCAGCAGCAGAACAATTTGCTGAGGGCTATTGAGGCGCAACAGCATCTGTTG
CAACTCACAGTCTGGGGCATCAAGCAGCTCCAGGCAAGAATCCTGGCTGTGGAAAGATACCTAAAGGATC
AACAGCTCCTGGGGATTTGGGGTTGCTCTGGAAAACTCATTTGCACCACTGCTGTGCCTTGGAATGCTAG
TTGGAGTAATAAATCTCTGGAACAGATTTGGAATCACACGACCTGGATGGAGTGGGACAGAGAAATTAAC
AATTACACAAGCTTAATACACTCCTTAATTGAAGAATCGCAAAACCAGCAAGAAAAGAATGAACAAGAAT
TATTGGAATTAGATAAATGGGCAAGTTTGTGGAATTGGTTTAACA
Features (pLannotate 1.2.2; 29 found; start..end, strand, type, name):
      3..158     +  CDS            env (fragment): ENV_HV1H2 - Experimental evidence at protein level: Swiss-Prot protein existence level 1. [Transmembrane protein gp41]: Acts as a class I viral fusion protein. Under the current model, the protein has at least 3 conformational states: pre-fusion native state, pre-hairpin intermediate state, and post-fusion hairpin state. During fusion of viral and target intracellular membranes, the coiled coil regions (heptad repeats) assume a trimer-of-hairpins structure, positioning the fusion peptide in close proximity to the C-terminal region of the ectodomain. The formation of this structure appears to d
    162..402     +  promoter       U6 promoter: RNA polymerase III promoter for human U6 snRNA
    432..507     +  misc_RNA       gRNA scaffold: guide RNA scaffold for the Streptococcus pyogenes CRISPR/Cas9 system
    563..680     +  misc_feature   cPPT/CTS: central polypurine tract and central termination sequence of HIV-1
    746..812     +  CDS            small t antigen (fragment): SV40 (simian virus 40) small t antigen
    838..1049    +  promoter       EF-1α core promoter: core promoter for human elongation factor EF-1α
   1050..1988    +  intron         EF-1α intron A: intron upstream of the start codon of human EF-1α
   2010..2609    +  CDS            PuroR (fragment): puromycin N-acetyltransferase; pac from Streptomyces; confers resistance to puromycin
   2625..3213    +  misc_feature   WPRE: woodchuck hepatitis virus posttranscriptional regulatory element
   3264..3283    +  misc_feature   cPPT/CTS (fragment): central polypurine tract and central termination sequence of HIV-1
   3285..3518    +  LTR            3' LTR (ΔU3): self-inactivating 3' long terminal repeat (LTR) from HIV-1
   3596..3717    +  polyA_signal   SV40 poly(A) signal: SV40 polyadenylation signal
   3757..3892    +  rep_origin     SV40 ori: SV40 origin of replication
   3913..3931    -  promoter       T7 promoter: promoter for bacteriophage T7 RNA polymerase
   3939..4094    +  CDS            lacZα (fragment): LacZα fragment of β-galactosidase; lacZ fragment
   4099..4527    +  rep_origin     f1 ori (sequence partly withheld): f1 bacteriophage origin of replication; arrow indicates direction of (+) strand synthesis
   4580..4684    +  promoter       AmpR promoter: bla
   4685..5545    +  CDS            AmpR: β-lactamase; bla; confers resistance to ampicillin, carbenicillin, and related antibiotics
   5716..6304    +  rep_origin     ori: high-copy-number ColE1/pMB1/pBR322/pUC origin of replication
   6487..6579    +  CDS            lacI (fragment): lac repressor; lacI; The lac repressor binds to the lac operator to inhibit transcription in E. coli. This inhibition can be relieved by adding lactose or isopropyl-β-D-thiogalactopyranoside (IPTG).
   6592..6613    +  protein_bind   CAP binding site: CAP binding activates transcription in the presence of cAMP. E. coli catabolite activator protein
   6628..6658    +  promoter       lac promoter: promoter for the E. coli lac operon
   6666..6682    +  protein_bind   lac operator: The lac repressor binds to the lac operator to inhibit transcription in E. coli. This inhibition can be relieved by adding lactose or isopropyl-β-D-thiogalactopyranoside (IPTG). lac repressor encoded by lacI
   6727..6745    +  promoter       T3 promoter: promoter for bacteriophage T3 RNA polymerase
   6773..6999    +  promoter       RSV promoter: Rous sarcoma virus enhancer/promoter
   7000..7180    +  LTR            5' LTR (truncated): truncated 5' long terminal repeat (LTR) from HIV-1
   7227..7352    +  misc_feature   HIV-1 Ψ: packaging signal of human immunodeficiency virus type 1
   7336..7699    +  CDS            HIV-1 gag (fragment): gag protein from human immunodeficiency virus 1; gag
   7845..8078    +  misc_feature   RRE: The Rev response element (RRE) of HIV-1 allows for Rev-dependent mRNA export from the nucleus to the cytoplasm.
