[The description below was written by a language model from this plasmid's Addgene catalogue record and pLannotate feature annotations shown in this document.]
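Description:
pXPR_003 sgPGD guide 1 is a third-generation-style, self-inactivating HIV-1 lentiviral transfer plasmid built on the pXPR_003 backbone to deliver a single guide RNA against human PGD (6-phosphogluconate dehydrogenase, also called 6PGD) for CRISPR knockout. It is propagated in E. coli through a high-copy ColE1/pUC-type origin with ampicillin selection (AmpR under its own bla promoter). The backbone also carries an f1 origin, an SV40 origin and leftover cloning-vector elements such as lac promoter/operator, lacZα fragment and T7/T3 promoters. The record specifies a recombination-deficient host strain, consistent with the repeated LTR sequences.

The viral genome is transcribed in packaging cells from a chimeric RSV promoter fused to a truncated 5' LTR, followed by the Ψ packaging signal, a partial gag sequence, the RRE for Rev-dependent nuclear export and a cPPT/CTS element. It ends in a ΔU3 3' LTR, which inactivates LTR promoter activity after integration, with an SV40 polyadenylation signal downstream. Within this frame, a human U6 RNA polymerase III promoter drives the PGD-targeting spacer joined to the Streptococcus pyogenes Cas9 guide scaffold. A separate cassette uses the EF-1α core promoter with intron A to express puromycin N-acetyltransferase, stabilised by a WPRE, allowing puromycin selection of transduced mammalian cells. No Cas9 coding sequence is annotated, so the nuclease must be supplied separately, for example in cells that already express Cas9. The stated purpose is PGD knockout, and the associated publication concerns tumour cell resistance to CAR T cell therapy in pancreatic cancer. The cloning sites used to insert the guide are not recorded.
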