Addgene plasmid #193602: pXPR_003 sgPGD guide 1
Purpose: PGD knockout
Depositing lab: William Hahn. Depositing organization: Dana-Farber Cancer Institute. Publication: Systematic interrogation of tumor cell resistance to CAR T cell therapy in pancreatic cancer. Hagel KR, Arafeh R, Gang S, Arnoff TE, Larson RC, Doench JG, Mathewson ND, Wucherpfennig KW, Maus MV, Hahn WC. Cancer Res. 2022 Dec 22:CAN-22-2245. doi: 10.1158/0008-5472.CAN-22-2245. PubMed 36548402.
Backbone
  Vector backbone: pXPR_003
  Vector type: Lentiviral
  Selectable markers: Puromycin
Growth in bacteria
  Bacterial resistance: Ampicillin, 100 μg/mL
  Growth temperature: 30°C
  Growth strain: NEB Stable
  Copy number: High Copy
Gene/Insert
  Gene/Insert name: sgPGD guide 1
  gRNA/shRNA sequence: GGGTACGCCGTATTCCAGGG
  Species: H. sapiens (human)
  Entrez Gene: PGD (a.k.a. 6PGD)
  Cloning method: Restriction Enzyme; 5′ cloning site Unknown (unknown if destroyed); 3′ cloning site Unknown (unknown if destroyed)
Terms and licenses: Academic/Nonprofit Terms; Industry Terms: Not Available to Industry
How to cite: pXPR_003 sgPGD guide 1 was a gift from William Hahn (Addgene plasmid # 193602 ; http://n2t.net/addgene:193602 ; RRID:Addgene_193602)
